Addgene plasmid #161237: pDONR221-SLC38A11_STOP
Purpose: Gateway entry clone with codon-optimized ORF sequence for subcloning into custom expression vectors. Contains a STOP codon at the end of the codon-optimized ORF sequence.
Depositing lab: RESOLUTE Consortium & Giulio Superti-Furga. Depositing organization: CeMM Research Center for Molecular Medicine. Publication: The RESOLUTE consortium: unlocking SLC transporters for drug discovery. Superti-Furga G, Lackner D, Wiedmer T, Ingles-Prieto A, Barbosa B, Girardi E, Goldmann U, Gurtl B, Klavins K, Klimek C, Lindinger S, Lineiro-Retes E, Muller AC, Onstein S, Redinger G, Reil D, Sedlyarov V, Wolf G, Crawford M, Everley R, ... Steppan CM. Nat Rev Drug Discov. 2020 Jul;19(7):429-430. doi: 10.1038/d41573-020-00056-6. PubMed 32265506.
Backbone
  Vector backbone: pDONR221
  Backbone manufacturer: ThermoFisher Scientific
  Backbone size w/o insert (bp): 2550
  Vector type: Mammalian Expression
Growth in bacteria
  Bacterial resistance: Kanamycin, 50 μg/mL
  Growth temperature: 37°C
  Growth strain: NEB Stable
  Copy number: High Copy
Gene/Insert
  Gene/Insert name: SLC38A11 (alt name: FLJ39822, AVT2)
  Species: H. sapiens (human)
  Insert size (bp): 1221
  Entrez Gene: SLC38A11 (a.k.a. AVT2)
  Cloning method: Gateway Cloning
  Sequencing primers: 5′ M13-fwd; 3′ M13-rev
Terms and licenses: Academic/Nonprofit Terms; Industry Terms
Depositor comments: This plasmid contains a STOP codon at the end of the codon-optimized ORF. For the version of this plasmid that does not contain a STOP codon, please see Addgene plasmid 132071 For more information on the full Resolute plasmid collection, please see www.addgene.org/depositor-collections/re-solute/. Please provide your feedback on this plasmid to the RESOLUTE consortium by filling out their RESOLUTE repository feedback form: https://forms.office.com/Pages/ResponsePage.aspx?id=0e05yklzmkS7rjFGQL4N7z4feCLQvEJAmVcOCM_u885UN1JJRko0Ukg4TVQwNTZLOUxPQVJWT1NHUCQlQCN0PWcu
How to cite: pDONR221-SLC38A11_STOP was a gift from RESOLUTE Consortium & Giulio Superti-Furga (Addgene plasmid # 161237 ; http://n2t.net/addgene:161237 ; RRID:Addgene_161237)
