[The description below was written by a language model from this plasmid's Addgene catalogue record and pLannotate feature annotations shown in this document.]
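Description:
pDONR221-SLC38A11_STOP is a Gateway entry clone built on the commercial pDONR221 backbone, carrying a codon-optimized open reading frame for human SLC38A11 (also known as AVT2), a solute carrier family member annotated as a putative sodium-dependent amino acid/proton antiporter. The sequenced plasmid is about 3.8 kb, consistent with the roughly 2.55 kb backbone plus the 1.2 kb insert. It is maintained in E. coli at high copy through a ColE1/pUC-type origin and selected with kanamycin via an aminoglycoside phosphotransferase (KanR) gene. Although the catalogue lists the vector type as mammalian expression, the feature table shows no eukaryotic promoter or polyadenylation signal, so the plasmid serves as a shuttle intermediate rather than an expression construct in its own right.

The ORF sits between attL1 and attL2 sites, the recombination sequences used in the Gateway LR reaction, so it can be transferred in a defined orientation and reading frame into any attR-containing destination vector that supplies a promoter, tags and selection markers. This version retains a stop codon at the end of the ORF, so it suits expression of the native, untagged protein or N-terminal fusions; C-terminal tags from a destination vector would not be translated. The depositor notes that a companion clone without the stop codon exists for that purpose. Other annotated elements are standard pDONR remnants: rrnB T1 and T2 terminators upstream of the cassette that insulate it from read-through transcription, a T7 promoter beyond attL2, and short lacI and lacZα fragments with no apparent function. M13 forward and reverse sites flank the insert for sequence verification. The clone belongs to a consortium collection of SLC transporter reagents intended to support transporter research and drug discovery.
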