Features (pLannotate 1.2.2; 10 found; start..end, strand, type, name):
      1..100     +  protein_bind   attL1: mutant version of attL; recombination site for the Gateway® LR reaction LR Clonase™
    106..1323    +  CDS            SLC38A11: S38AB_HUMAN - Also known as AVT2. Experimental evidence at protein level: Swiss-Prot protein existence level 1. Putative sodium-dependent amino acid/proton antiporter. From Homo sapiens (Human).
   1328..1427    -  protein_bind   attL2: mutant version of attL; recombination site for the Gateway® LR reaction LR Clonase™
   1445..1463    -  promoter       T7 promoter: promoter for bacteriophage T7 RNA polymerase
   1597..2406    +  CDS            KanR: aminoglycoside phosphotransferase; aph(3')-Ia; confers resistance to kanamycin in bacteria or G418 (Geneticin®) in eukaryotes
   2553..3141    +  rep_origin     ori: high-copy-number ColE1/pMB1/pBR322/pUC origin of replication
   3324..3416    +  CDS            lacI (fragment): lac repressor; lacI; The lac repressor binds to the lac operator to inhibit transcription in E. coli. This inhibition can be relieved by adding lactose or isopropyl-β-D-thiogalactopyranoside (IPTG).
   3471..3498    -  terminator     rrnB T2 terminator: transcription terminator T2 from the E. coli rrnB gene
   3630..3673    +  terminator     rrnB T1 terminator: Escherichia coli rrnB; transcription terminator T1 from the E. coli rrnB gene
   3720..3756    -  CDS            lacZα (fragment): LacZα fragment of β-galactosidase; lacZ fragment
>Addgene plasmid #161237 | pDONR221-SLC38A11_STOP | addgene full sequence | sequence record 337934 | Addgene NGS Result
CAAATAATGATTTTATTTTGACTGATAGTGACCTGTTCGTTGCAACACATTGATGAGCAATGCTTTTTTA
TAATGCCAACTTTGTACAAAAAAGCAGGCTCCACCATGAAGCAGGCAGGATTCCCACTGGGAATCCTGCT
GCTGTTTTGGGTGTCTTACGTGACAGACTTCAGCCTGGTGCTGCTGATCAAGGGAGGCGCCCTGTCCGGA
ACCGATACATACCAGTCTCTGGTGAACAAGACCTTCGGCTTTCCCGGCTATCTGCTGCTGAGCGTGCTGC
AGTTCCTGTACCCTTTTATCGCCATGATCAGCTATAACATCATCGCCGGCGACACCCTGTCCAAGGTGTT
TCAGAGGATCCCAGGCGTGGATCCCGAGAACGTGTTCATCGGCCGCCACTTTATCATCGGCCTGTCTACC
GTGACATTCACCCTGCCTCTGAGCCTGTACCGGAATATCGCCAAGCTGGGCAAGGTGAGCCTGATCTCCA
CAGGCCTGACCACACTGATCCTGGGCATCGTGATGGCCAGAGCCATCTCTCTGGGCCCCCACATCCCTAA
GACCGAGGACGCCTGGGTGTTTGCCAAGCCTAACGCCATCCAGGCCGTGGGCGTGATGTCCTTCGCCTTT
ATCTGTCACCACAATTCTTTCCTGGTGTATAGCTCCCTGGAGGAGCCAACCGTGGCCAAGTGGTCCAGGC
TGATCCACATGTCTATCGTGATCAGCGTGTTTATCTGCATCTTCTTTGCCACATGTGGCTACCTGACATT
CACCGGCTTTACCCAGGGCGATCTGTTCGAGAACTATTGCCGGAATGACGATCTGGTGACATTCGGCAGA
TTTTGTTACGGCGTGACAGTGATCCTGACCTATCCAATGGAGTGCTTTGTGACCCGCGAAGTGATCGCCA
ACGTGTTCTTTGGCGGCAATCTGTCTAGCGTGTTCCACATCGTGGTGACCGTGATGGTCATCACAGTGGC
CACCCTGGTGAGCCTGCTGATCGACTGCCTGGGCATCGTGCTGGAGCTGAACGGCGTGCTGTGCGCCACA
CCTCTGATCTTCATCATCCCAAGCGCCTGCTACCTGAAGCTGTCCGAGGAGCCACGGACCCACTCCGATA
AGATCATGTCTTGCGTGATGCTGCCCATCGGCGCCGTGGTCATGGTGTTCGGCTTCGTCATGGCCATCAC
AAACACCCAGGACTGCACACACGGCCAGGAGATGTTCTACTGTTTCCCTGATAACTTTTCCCTGACAAAT
ACCTCCGAGTCTCACGTGCAGCAGACCACACAGCTGAGCACCCTGAATATCTCCATCTTCCAGTAAGACC
CAGCTTTCTTGTACAAAGTTGGCATTATAAGAAAGCATTGCTTATCAATTTGTTGCAACGAACAGGTCAC
TATCAGTCAAAATAAAATCATTATTTGCCATCCAGCTGATATCCCCTATAGTGAGTCGTATTACATGGTC
ATAGCTGTTTCCTGGCAGCTCTGGCCCGTGTCTCAAAATCTCTGATGTTACATTGCACAAGATAAAAATA
TATCATCATGAACAATAAAACTGTCTGCTTACATAAACAGTAATACAAGGGGTGTTATGAGCCATATTCA
ACGGGAAACGTCGAGGCCGCGATTAAATTCCAACATGGATGCTGATTTATATGGGTATAAATGGGCTCGC
GATAATGTCGGGCAATCAGGTGCGACAATCTATCGCTTGTATGGGAAGCCCGATGCGCCAGAGTTGTTTC
TGAAACATGGCAAAGGTAGCGTTGCCAATGATGTTACAGATGAGATGGTCAGACTAAACTGGCTGACGGA
ATTTATGCCTCTTCCGACCATCAAGCATTTTATCCGTACTCCTGATGATGCATGGTTACTCACCACTGCG
ATCCCCGGAAAAACAGCATTCCAGGTATTAGAAGAATATCCTGATTCAGGTGAAAATATTGTTGATGCGC
TGGCAGTGTTCCTGCGCCGGTTGCATTCGATTCCTGTTTGTAATTGTCCTTTTAACAGCGATCGCGTATT
TCGTCTCGCTCAGGCGCAATCACGAATGAATAACGGTTTGGTTGATGCGAGTGATTTTGATGACGAGCGT
AATGGCTGGCCTGTTGAACAAGTCTGGAAAGAAATGCATAAACTTTTGCCATTCTCACCGGATTCAGTCG
TCACTCATGGTGATTTCTCACTTGATAACCTTATTTTTGACGAGGGGAAATTAATAGGTTGTATTGATGT
TGGACGAGTCGGAATCGCAGACCGATACCAGGATCTTGCCATCCTATGGAACTGCCTCGGTGAGTTTTCT
CCTTCATTACAGAAACGGCTTTTTCAAAAATATGGTATTGATAATCCTGATATGAATAAATTGCAGTTTC
ATTTGATGCTCGATGAGTTTTTCTAATCAGAATTGGTTAATTGGTTGTAACACTGGCAGAGCATTACGCT
GACTTGACGGGACGGCGCAAGCTCATGACCAAAATCCCTTAACGTGAGTTACGCGTCGTTCCACTGAGCG
TCAGACCCCGTAGAAAAGATCAAAGGATCTTCTTGAGATCCTTTTTTTCTGCGCGTAATCTGCTGCTTGC
AAACAAAAAAACCACCGCTACCAGCGGTGGTTTGTTTGCCGGATCAAGAGCTACCAACTCTTTTTCCGAA
GGTAACTGGCTTCAGCAGAGCGCAGATACCAAATACTGTTCTTCTAGTGTAGCCGTAGTTAGGCCACCAC
TTCAAGAACTCTGTAGCACCGCCTACATACCTCGCTCTGCTAATCCTGTTACCAGTGGCTGCTGCCAGTG
GCGATAAGTCGTGTCTTACCGGGTTGGACTCAAGACGATAGTTACCGGATAAGGCGCAGCGGTCGGGCTG
AACGGGGGGTTCGTGCACACAGCCCAGCTTGGAGCGAACGACCTACACCGAACTGAGATACCTACAGCGT
GAGCTATGAGAAAGCGCCACGCTTCCCGAAGGGAGAAAGGCGGACAGGTATCCGGTAAGCGGCAGGGTCG
GAACAGGAGAGCGCACGAGGGAGCTTCCAGGGGGAAACGCCTGGTATCTTTATAGTCCTGTCGGGTTTCG
CCACCTCTGACTTGAGCGTCGATTTTTGTGATGCTCGTCAGGGGGGCGGAGCCTATGGAAAAACGCCAGC
AACGCGGCCTTTTTACGGTTCCTGGCCTTTTGCTGGCCTTTTGCTCACATGTTCTTTCCTGCGTTATCCC
CTGATTCTGTGGATAACCGTATTACCGCCTTTGAGTGAGCTGATACCGCTCGCCGCAGCCGAACGACCGA
GCGCAGCGAGTCAGTGAGCGAGGAAGCGGAAGAGCGCCCAATACGCAAACCGCCTCTCCCCGCGCGTTGG
CCGATTCATTAATGCAGCTGGCACGACAGGTTTCCCGACTGGAAAGCGGGCAGTGAGCGCAACGCAATTA
ATACGCGTACCGCTAGCCAGGAAGAGTTTGTAGAAACGCAAAAAGGCCATCCGTCAGGATGGCCTTCTGC
TTAGTTTGATGCCTGGCAGTTTATGGCGGGCGTCCTGCCCGCCACCCTCCGGGCCGTTGCTTCACAACGT
TCAAATCCGCTCCCGGCGGATTTGTCCTACTCAGGAGAGCGTTCACCGACAAACAACAGATAAAACGAAA
GGCCCAGTCTTCCGACTGAGCCTTTCGTTTTATTTGATGCCTGGCAGTTCCCTACTCTCGCGTTAACGCT
AGCATGGATGTTTTCCCAGTCACGACGTTGTAAAACGACGGCCAGTCTTAAGCTCGGGCCC
