>Addgene plasmid #161237 | pDONR221-SLC38A11_STOP | depositor partial sequence | sequence record 312409 | Codon-optimized ORF of SLC38A11
ATGAAGCAGGCAGGATTCCCACTGGGAATCCTGCTGCTGTTTTGGGTGTCTTACGTGACAGACTTCAGCC
TGGTGCTGCTGATCAAGGGAGGCGCCCTGTCCGGAACCGATACATACCAGTCTCTGGTGAACAAGACCTT
CGGCTTTCCCGGCTATCTGCTGCTGAGCGTGCTGCAGTTCCTGTACCCTTTTATCGCCATGATCAGCTAT
AACATCATCGCCGGCGACACCCTGTCCAAGGTGTTTCAGAGGATCCCAGGCGTGGATCCCGAGAACGTGT
TCATCGGCCGCCACTTTATCATCGGCCTGTCTACCGTGACATTCACCCTGCCTCTGAGCCTGTACCGGAA
TATCGCCAAGCTGGGCAAGGTGAGCCTGATCTCCACAGGCCTGACCACACTGATCCTGGGCATCGTGATG
GCCAGAGCCATCTCTCTGGGCCCCCACATCCCTAAGACCGAGGACGCCTGGGTGTTTGCCAAGCCTAACG
CCATCCAGGCCGTGGGCGTGATGTCCTTCGCCTTTATCTGTCACCACAATTCTTTCCTGGTGTATAGCTC
CCTGGAGGAGCCAACCGTGGCCAAGTGGTCCAGGCTGATCCACATGTCTATCGTGATCAGCGTGTTTATC
TGCATCTTCTTTGCCACATGTGGCTACCTGACATTCACCGGCTTTACCCAGGGCGATCTGTTCGAGAACT
ATTGCCGGAATGACGATCTGGTGACATTCGGCAGATTTTGTTACGGCGTGACAGTGATCCTGACCTATCC
AATGGAGTGCTTTGTGACCCGCGAAGTGATCGCCAACGTGTTCTTTGGCGGCAATCTGTCTAGCGTGTTC
CACATCGTGGTGACCGTGATGGTCATCACAGTGGCCACCCTGGTGAGCCTGCTGATCGACTGCCTGGGCA
TCGTGCTGGAGCTGAACGGCGTGCTGTGCGCCACACCTCTGATCTTCATCATCCCAAGCGCCTGCTACCT
GAAGCTGTCCGAGGAGCCACGGACCCACTCCGATAAGATCATGTCTTGCGTGATGCTGCCCATCGGCGCC
GTGGTCATGGTGTTCGGCTTCGTCATGGCCATCACAAACACCCAGGACTGCACACACGGCCAGGAGATGT
TCTACTGTTTCCCTGATAACTTTTCCCTGACAAATACCTCCGAGTCTCACGTGCAGCAGACCACACAGCT
GAGCACCCTGAATATCTCCATCTTCCAGTAA
